Addgene plasmid #82522: pTRIPZ (M)-HT-Cbx7-ATLm
Purpose: Lentivirus vector. Expresses mutant Halotag-Cbx7-ATLm fusion proteins in mammalian cells. Cbx7 ATL mutation of RKR70-72, K75, and KR77-78 to AGA70-72, A75, and AG77-78.
Depositing lab: Xiaojun Ren. Depositing organization: University of Colorado, Denver.
Backbone
  Vector backbone: pTRIPZ (M)
  Total vector size (bp): 13868
  Vector type: Mammalian Expression, Lentiviral
  Selectable markers: Puromycin
Growth in bacteria
  Bacterial resistance: Ampicillin, 100 μg/mL
  Growth temperature: 37°C
  Growth strain: NEB Stable
  Copy number: High Copy
Gene/Insert
  Gene/Insert name: Chromobox Homolog 7 (alt name: Cbx7)
  Species: H. sapiens (human)
  Insert size (bp): 756
  Mutation: mutation of RKR70-72, K75, and KR77-78 to AGA70-72, A75, and AG77-78
  GenBank ID: NM_175709
  Entrez Gene: CBX7
  Promoter: CMV
  Tag / fusion protein: HaloTag (N terminal on insert)
  Cloning method: Restriction Enzyme; 5′ cloning site EcoR1 (unknown if destroyed); 3′ cloning site Mlu1 (unknown if destroyed)
  Sequencing primers: 5′ CGATCAGGTCCGGGTTGTCTTCTTG; 3′ ctcacggcgagcgctgccacgtca
Terms and licenses: Academic/Nonprofit Terms; Industry Terms: Not Available to Industry
How to cite: pTRIPZ (M)-HT-Cbx7-ATLm was a gift from Xiaojun Ren (Addgene plasmid # 82522 ; http://n2t.net/addgene:82522 ; RRID:Addgene_82522)
