[The description below was written by a language model from this plasmid's Addgene catalogue record and pLannotate feature annotations shown in this document.]
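Description:
pTRIPZ (M)-HT-Cbx7-ATLm is a 13.9 kb HIV-1-based lentiviral vector for expressing a HaloTag fusion of a mutant human CBX7 (Chromobox Homolog 7) in mammalian cells. It is built on a modified pTRIPZ backbone and is propagated in E. coli through a high-copy ColE1/pUC-type origin with ampicillin selection. The transfer cassette is flanked by a truncated 5' LTR and a self-inactivating ΔU3 3' LTR. It carries the Ψ packaging signal, RRE and cPPT/CTS, with a WPRE upstream of the 3' LTR to improve transcript expression. The backbone annotation also shows an f1 origin, an EM7-driven bleomycin/Zeocin resistance gene, and an SV40 promoter followed by a hygromycin resistance fragment. The record lists only puromycin as the mammalian selectable marker.

The payload is an N-terminal HaloTag, a modified dehalogenase that bonds covalently to chloroalkane ligands, followed by the CBX7 coding sequence. The ATLm allele changes RKR70-72, K75 and KR77-78 to AGA70-72, A75 and AG77-78, removing a cluster of basic residues. The catalogue entry gives the promoter as CMV, but the feature table places a fragment of the tight TRE promoter (tet operators plus a minimal CMV promoter) directly upstream of the fusion. Downstream, a UbC promoter drives rtTA3-IRES-PuroR, so a single vector supplies the doxycycline-dependent transactivator and puromycin selection of transduced cells. This arrangement points to doxycycline-inducible rather than constitutive expression. The HaloTag allows labelling of the Polycomb PRC1 component with chloroalkane ligands, though the record does not state any use beyond expression of the mutant fusion.
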