Features (pLannotate 1.2.2; 34 found; start..end, strand, type, name):
    377..634     +  LTR            5' LTR (truncated): truncated 5' long terminal repeat (LTR) from HIV-1
    681..806     +  misc_feature   HIV-1 Ψ: packaging signal of human immunodeficiency virus type 1
    790..1128    +  CDS            HIV-1 gag (fragment): gag protein from human immunodeficiency virus 1; gag
   1303..1536    +  misc_feature   RRE: The Rev response element (RRE) of HIV-1 allows for Rev-dependent mRNA export from the nucleus to the cytoplasm.
   1913..2013    +  CDS            Rev (fragment): human immunodeficiency virus 1 (HIV-1) Rev protein; rev; enhances nuclear export of unspliced and incompletely spliced viral mRNAs
   2063..2180    +  misc_feature   cPPT/CTS: central polypurine tract and central termination sequence of HIV-1
   2245..2619    -  CDS            BleoR: antibiotic-binding protein; Sh ble from Streptoalloteichus hindustanus; confers resistance to bleomycin, phleomycin, and Zeocin™
   2639..2686    -  promoter       EM7 promoter: synthetic bacterial promoter&nbsp
   2713..2991    +  promoter       tight TRE promoter (fragment): Tet-responsive promoter PTight, consisting of seven tet operator sequences followed by the minimal CMV promoter
   3014..3904    +  CDS            HaloTag®: modified bacterial dehalogenase that forms covalent bonds with chloroalkane derivatives
   3920..4672    +  CDS            CBX7: CBX7_HUMAN - Experimental evidence at protein level: Swiss-Prot protein existence level 1. Component of a Polycomb group (PcG) multiprotein PRC1-like complex, a complex class required to maintain the transcriptionally repressive state of many genes, including Hox genes, throughout development. PcG PRC1 complex acts via chromatin remodeling and modification of histones; it mediates monoubiquitination of histone H2A 'Lys-119', rendering chromatin heritably changed in its expressibility. Promotes histone H3 trimethylation at 'Lys-9' (H3K9me3). Binds to trimethylated lysine residues in histones, a
   4686..5897    +  promoter       UbC promoter: human ubiquitin C promoter
   5916..6623    +  CDS            rtTA3: reverse tetracycline transactivator 3 activates expression from Tet-responsive promoters in the presence of doxycycline
   6646..7218    +  misc_feature   IRES: internal ribosome entry site (IRES) of the encephalomyocarditis virus (EMCV)
   7227..7823    +  CDS            PuroR: puromycin N-acetyltransferase; pac from Streptomyces alboniger; confers resistance to puromycin
   7839..8427    +  misc_feature   WPRE: woodchuck hepatitis virus posttranscriptional regulatory element
   8444..8632    +  CDS            nef (fragment): NEF_HV1Z2 - Experimental evidence at protein level: Swiss-Prot protein existence level 1. Extracellular Nef protein targets CD4(+) T-lymphocytes for apoptosis by interacting with CXCR4 surface receptors. From Human immunodeficiency virus type 1 group M subtype D (isolate Z2/CDC-Z34) (HIV-1).
   8634..8867    +  LTR            3' LTR (ΔU3): self-inactivating 3' long terminal repeat (LTR) from HIV-1
   8974..9198    +  polyA_signal   bGH poly(A) signal: bovine growth hormone polyadenylation signal
   9202..9223    +  promoter       SV40 promoter (fragment): SV40 enhancer and early promoter
   9244..9672    +  rep_origin     f1 ori (sequence partly withheld): f1 bacteriophage origin of replication; arrow indicates direction of (+) strand synthesis
   9686..10015   +  promoter       SV40 promoter: SV40 enhancer and early promoter
  10064..11093   +  CDS            HygR (fragment): aminoglycoside phosphotransferase from E. coli; aph(4)-Ia; confers resistance to hygromycin
  11103..11228   +  CDS            ble (fragment): BLE_KLEPN - Experimental evidence at protein level: Swiss-Prot protein existence level 1. Binding protein with a strong affinity to the bleomycin family of antibiotics. Binds to CL990; an antimitotic-antibiotic compound. From Klebsiella pneumoniae.
  11223..11344   +  polyA_signal   SV40 poly(A) signal: SV40 polyadenylation signal
  11415..11437   -  protein_bind   lac operator (fragment): The lac repressor binds to the lac operator to inhibit transcription in E. coli. This inhibition can be relieved by adding lactose or isopropyl-β-D-thiogalactopyranoside (IPTG). lac repressor encoded by lacI
  11441..11471   -  promoter       lac promoter: promoter for the E. coli lac operon
  11486..11507   -  protein_bind   CAP binding site: CAP binding activates transcription in the presence of cAMP. E. coli catabolite activator protein
  11520..11612   -  CDS            lacI (fragment): lac repressor; lacI; The lac repressor binds to the lac operator to inhibit transcription in E. coli. This inhibition can be relieved by adding lactose or isopropyl-β-D-thiogalactopyranoside (IPTG).
  11795..12383   -  rep_origin     ori: high-copy-number ColE1/pMB1/pBR322/pUC origin of replication
  12554..13414   -  CDS            AmpR: β-lactamase; bla; confers resistance to ampicillin, carbenicillin, and related antibiotics
  13415..13519   -  promoter       AmpR promoter: bla
  13567..13701   +  polyA_signal   SV40 poly(A) signal: SV40 polyadenylation signal
  13868..329     +  CDS            nef (fragment) (across the origin): NEF_HV1BR - Experimental evidence at protein level: Swiss-Prot protein existence level 1. Extracellular Nef protein targets CD4(+) T-lymphocytes for apoptosis by interacting with CXCR4 surface receptors (PubMed:14990729). From Human immunodeficiency virus type 1 group M subtype B (isolate BRU/LAI) (HIV-1).
>Addgene plasmid #82522 | pTRIPZ (M)-HT-Cbx7-ATLm | depositor full sequence | sequence record 156808 | pTRIPZ (M) HT-Cbx7-ATLm
TGGAAGGGCTAATTCACTCCCAAAGAAGACAAGATATCCTTGATCTGTGGATCTACCACACACAAGGCTA
CTTCCCTGATTAGCAGAACTACACACCAGGGCCAGGGGTCAGATATCCACTGACCTTTGGATGGTGCTAC
AAGCTAGTACCAGTTGAGCCAGATAAGGTAGAAGAGGCCAATAAAGGAGAGAACACCAGCTTGTTACACC
CTGTGAGCCTGCATGGGATGGATGACCCGGAGAGAGAAGTGTTAGAGTGGAGGTTTGACAGCCGCCTAGC
ATTTCATCACGTGGCCCGAGAGCTGCATCCGGAGTACTTCAAGAACTGCTGATATCGAGCTTGCTACAAG
GGACTTTCCGCTGGGGACTTTCCAGGGAGGCGTGGCCTGGGCGGGACTGGGGAGTGGCGAGCCCTCAGAT
CCTGCATATAAGCAGCTGCTTTTTGCCTGTACTGGGTCTCTCTGGTTAGACCAGATCTGAGCCTGGGAGC
TCTCTGGCTAACTAGGGAACCCACTGCTTAAGCCTCAATAAAGCTTGCCTTGAGTGCTTCAAGTAGTGTG
TGCCCGTCTGTTGTGTGACTCTGGTAACTAGAGATCCCTCAGACCCTTTTAGTCAGTGTGGAAAATCTCT
AGCAGTGGCGCCCGAACAGGGACTTGAAAGCGAAAGGGAAACCAGAGGAGCTCTCTCGACGCAGGACTCG
GCTTGCTGAAGCGCGCACGGCAAGAGGCGAGGGGCGGCGACTGGTGAGTACGCCAAAAATTTTGACTAGC
GGAGGCTAGAAGGAGAGAGATGGGTGCGAGAGCGTCAGTATTAAGCGGGGGAGAATTAGATCGCGATGGG
AAAAAATTCGGTTAAGGCCAGGGGGAAAGAAAAAATATAAATTAAAACATATAGTATGGGCAAGCAGGGA
GCTAGAACGATTCGCAGTTAATCCTGGCCTGTTAGAAACATCAGAAGGCTGTAGACAAATACTGGGACAG
CTACAACCATCCCTTCAGACAGGATCAGAAGAACTTAGATCATTATATAATACAGTAGCAACCCTCTATT
GTGTGCATCAAAGGATAGAGATAAAAGACACCAAGGAAGCTTTAGACAAGATAGAGGAAGAGCAAAACAA
AAGTAAGACCACCGCACAGCAAGCGGCCGGCCGCTGATCTTCAGACCTGGAGGAGGAGATATGAGGGACA
ATTGGAGAAGTGAATTATATAAATATAAAGTAGTAAAAATTGAACCATTAGGAGTAGCACCCACCAAGGC
AAAGAGAAGAGTGGTGCAGAGAGAAAAAAGAGCAGTGGGAATAGGAGCTTTGTTCCTTGGGTTCTTGGGA
GCAGCAGGAAGCACTATGGGCGCAGCGTCAATGACGCTGACGGTACAGGCCAGACAATTATTGTCTGGTA
TAGTGCAGCAGCAGAACAATTTGCTGAGGGCTATTGAGGCGCAACAGCATCTGTTGCAACTCACAGTCTG
GGGCATCAAGCAGCTCCAGGCAAGAATCCTGGCTGTGGAAAGATACCTAAAGGATCAACAGCTCCTGGGG
ATTTGGGGTTGCTCTGGAAAACTCATTTGCACCACTGCTGTGCCTTGGAATGCTAGTTGGAGTAATAAAT
CTCTGGAACAGATTTGGAATCACACGACCTGGATGGAGTGGGACAGAGAAATTAACAATTACACAAGCTT
AATACACTCCTTAATTGAAGAATCGCAAAACCAGCAAGAAAAGAATGAACAAGAATTATTGGAATTAGAT
AAATGGGCAAGTTTGTGGAATTGGTTTAACATAACAAATTGGCTGTGGTATATAAAATTATTCATAATGA
TAGTAGGAGGCTTGGTAGGTTTAAGAATAGTTTTTGCTGTACTTTCTATAGTGAATAGAGTTAGGCAGGG
ATATTCACCATTATCGTTTCAGACCCACCTCCCAACCCCGAGGGGACCCGACAGGCCCGAAGGAATAGAA
GAAGAAGGTGGAGAGAGAGACAGAGACAGATCCATTCGATTAGTGAACGGATCGGCACTGCGTGCGCCAA
TTCTGCAGACAAATGGCAGTATTCATCCACAATTTTAAAAGAAAAGGGGGGATTGGGGGGTACAGTGCAG
GGGAAAGAATAGTAGACATAATAGCAACAGACATACAAACTAAAGAATTACAAAAACAAATTACAAAAAT
TCAAAATTTTCGGGTTTATTACAGGGACAGCAGAGATCCAGTTTGGTTAGTACCGGGCCCGCTCTAGTCC
GGAATCAGTCCTGCTCCTCGGCCACGAAGTGCACGCAGTTGCCGGCCGGGTCGCGCAGGGCGAACTCCCG
CCCCCACGGCTGCTCGCCGATCTCGGTCATGGCCGGCCCGGAGGCGTCCCGGAAGTTCGTGGACACGACC
TCCGACCACTCGGCGTACAGCTCGTCCAGGCCGCGCACCCACACCCAGGCCAGGGTGTTGTCCGGCACCA
CCTGGTCCTGGACCGCGCTGATGAACAGGGTCACGTCGTCCCGGACCACACCGGCGAAGTCGTCCTCCAC
GAAGTCCCGGGAGAACCCGAGCCGGTCGGTCCAGAACTCGACCGCTCCGGCGACGTCGCGCGCGGTGAGC
ACCGGAACGGCACTGGTCAACTTGGCCATGGTGGCCCTCCTATAGTGAGTCGTATTATACTATGCCGATA
TACTATGCCGATGATTAATTGTCAACACGTGCTGCAGGTCCGAGGTTCTAGACGAGTTTACTCCCTATCA
GTGATAGAGAACGATGTCGAGTTTACTCCCTATCAGTGATAGAGAACGTATGTCGAGTTTACTCCCTATC
AGTGATAGAGAACGTATGTCGAGTTTACTCCCTATCAGTGATAGAGAACGTATGTCGAGTTTATCCCTAT
CAGTGATAGAGAACGTATGTCGAGTTTACTCCCTATCAGTGATAGAGAACGTATGTCGAGGTAGGCGTGT
ACGGTGGGAGGCCTATATAAGCAGAGCTCGTTTAGTGAACCGTCAGATCGCACCGGTCCGCTCGAGGGCC
ACCATGGCAGAAATCGGTACTGGCTTTCCATTCGACCCCCATTATGTGGAAGTCCTGGGCGAGCGCATGC
ACTACGTCGATGTTGGTCCGCGCGATGGCACCCCTGTGCTGTTCCTGCACGGTAACCCGACCTCCTCCTA
CGTGTGGCGCAACATCATCCCGCATGTTGCACCGACCCATCGCTGCATTGCTCCAGACCTGATCGGTATG
GGCAAATCCGACAAACCAGACCTGGGTTATTTCTTCGACGACCACGTCCGCTTCATGGATGCCTTCATCG
AAGCCCTGGGTCTGGAAGAGGTCGTCCTGGTCATTCACGACTGGGGCTCCGCTCTGGGTTTCCACTGGGC
CAAGCGCAATCCAGAGCGCGTCAAAGGTATTGCATTTATGGAGTTCATCCGCCCTATCCCGACCTGGGAC
GAATGGCCAGAATTTGCCCGCGAGACCTTCCAGGCCTTCCGCACCACCGACGTCGGCCGCAAGCTGATCA
TCGATCAGAACGTTTTTATCGAGGGTACGCTGCCGATGGGTGTCGTCCGCCCGCTGACTGAAGTCGAGAT
GGACCATTACCGCGAGCCGTTCCTGAATCCTGTTGACCGCGAGCCACTGTGGCGCTTCCCAAACGAGCTG
CCAATCGCCGGTGAGCCAGCGAACATCGTCGCGCTGGTCGAAGAATACATGGACTGGCTGCACCAGTCCC
CTGTCCCGAAGCTGCTGTTCTGGGGCACCCCAGGCGTTCTGATCCCACCGGCCGAAGCCGCTCGCCTGGC
CAAAAGCCTGCCTAACTGCAAGGCTGTGGACATCGGCCCGGGTCTGAATCTGCTGCAAGAAGACAACCCG
GACCTGATCGGCAGCGAGATCGCGCGCTGGCTGTCGACGCTCGAGATTTCCGGCGCGAATTCACTTGCTA
TGGAGCTGTCAGCCATCGGCGAGCAGGTGTTCGCCGTGGAGAGCATCCGGAAGAAGCGCGTGCGGAAGGG
TAAAGTCGAGTATCTGGTGAAGTGGAAAGGATGGCCCCCAAAGTACAGCACGTGGGAGCCAGAAGAGCAC
ATCTTGGACCCCCGCCTCGTCATGGCCTACGAGGAGAAGGAGGAGAGAGACCGAGCATCGGGGTATGCAG
GCGCAGGTCCGGCACCCGCAGGCCTTCTGCTGCAGCGGCTGTACAGCATGGACCTGCGGAGCTCCCACAA
GGCCAAGGGCAAGGAGAAGCTCTGCTTCTCCCTGACGTGCCCACTCGGCAGCGGGAGCCCTGAGGGGGTG
GTCAAGGCGGGGGCACCTGAGCTGGTGGACAAGGGCCCCTTGGTGCCCACCCTGCCCTTCCCGCTCCGCA
AGCCCCGAAAGGCCCACAAGTACCTGCGGCTCTCGCGCAAGAAGTTCCCGCCCCGCGGGCCCAACCTGGA
GAGCCACAGCCATCGACGGGAGCTCTTCCTGCAGGAGCCACCGGCCCCAGACGTCCTGCAGGCGGCTGGC
GAGTGGGAGCCTGCTGCGCAGCCCCCTGAAGAGGAGGCAGATGCCGACCTGGCCGAGGGGCCCCCTCCCT
GGACACCTGCGCTCCCCTCAAGTGAGGTGACCGTGACCGACATCACCGCCAACTCCATCACCGTCACCTT
CCGCGAGGCCCAGGCAGCTGAGGGCTTCTTCCGAGACCGCAGTGGGAAGTTCTGAGCGGACGCGTGGCCT
CCGCGCCGGGTTTTGGCGCCTCCCGCGGGCGCCCCCCTCCTCACGGCGAGCGCTGCCACGTCAGACGAAG
GGCGCAGCGAGCGTCCTGATCCTTCCGCCCGGACGCTCAGGACAGCGGCCCGCTGCTCATAAGACTCGGC
CTTAGAACCCCAGTATCAGCAGAAGGACATTTTAGGACGGGACTTGGGTGACTCTAGGGCACTGGTTTTC
TTTCCAGAGAGCGGAACAGGCGAGGAAAAGTAGTCCCTTCTCGGCGATTCTGCGGAGGGATCTCCGTGGG
GCGGTGAACGCCGATGATTATATAAGGACGCGCCGGGTGTGGCACAGCTAGTTCCGTCGCAGCCGGGATT
TGGGTCGCGGTTCTTGTTTGTGGATCGCTGTGATCGTCACTTGGTGAGTAGCGGGCTGCTGGGCTGGCCG
GGGCTTTCGTGGCCGCCGGGCCGCTCGGTGGGACGGAAGCGTGTGGAGAGACCGCCAAGGGCTGTAGTCT
GGGTCCGCGAGCAAGGTTGCCCTGAACTGGGGGTTGGGGGGAGCGCAGCAAAATGGCGGCTGTTCCCGAG
TCTTGAATGGAAGACGCTTGTGAGGCGGGCTGTGAGGTCGTTGAAACAAGGTGGGGGGCATGGTGGGCGG
CAAGAACCCAAGGTCTTGAGGCCTTCGCTAATGCGGGAAAGCTCTTATTCGGGTGAGATGGGCTGGGGCA
CCATCTGGGGACCCTGACGTGAAGTTTGTCACTGACTGGAGAACTCGGTTTGTCGTCTGTTGCGGGGGCG
GCAGTTATGGCGGTGCCGTTGGGCAGTGCACCCGTACCTTTGGGAGCGCGCGCCCTCGTCGTGTCGTGAC
GTCACCCGTTCTGTTGGCTTATAATGCAGGGTGGGGCCACCTGCCGGTAGGTGTGCGGTAGGCTTTTCTC
CGTCGCAGGACGCAGGGTTCGGGCCTAGGGTAGGCTCTCCTGAATCGACAGGCGCCGGACCTCTGGTGAG
GGGAGGGATAAGTGAGGCGTCAGTTTCTTTGGTCGGTTTTATGTACCTATCTTCTTAAGTAGCTGAAGCT
CCGGTTTTGAACTATGCGCTCGGGGTTGGCGAGTGTGTTTTGTGAAGTTTTTTAGGCACCTTTTGAAATG
TAATCATTTGGGTCAATATGTAATTTTCAGTGTTAGACTAGTAAATTGTCCGCTAAATTCTGGCCGTTTT
TGGCTTTTTTGTTAGACGCTAGCGGATCCGCCACCATGTCTAGGCTGGACAAGAGCAAAGTCATAAACGG
AGCTCTGGAATTACTCAATGGTGTCGGTATCGAAGGCCTGACGACAAGGAAACTCGCTCAAAAGCTGGGA
GTTGAGCAGCCTACCCTGTACTGGCACGTGAAGAACAAGCGGGCCCTGCTCGATGCCCTGCCAATCGAGA
TGCTGGACAGGCATCATACCCACTTCTGCCCCCTGGAAGGCGAGTCATGGCAAGACTTTCTGCGGAACAA
CGCCAAGTCATACCGCTGTGCTCTCCTCTCACATCGCGACGGGGCTAAAGTGCATCTCGGCACCCGCCCA
ACAGAGAAACAGTACGAAACCCTGGAAAATCAGCTCGCGTTCCTGTGTCAGCAAGGCTTCTCCCTGGAGA
ACGCACTGTACGCTCTGTCCGCCGTGGGCCACTTTACACTGGGCTGCGTATTGGAGGAACAGGAGCATCA
AGTAGCAAAAGAGGAAAGAGAGACACCTACCACCGATTCTATGCCCCCACTTCTGAGACAAGCAATTGAG
CTGTTCGACCGGCAGGGAGCCGAACCTGCCTTCCTTTTCGGCCTGGAACTAATCATATGTGGCCTGGAGA
AACAGCTAAAGTGCGAAAGCGGCGGGCCGACCGACGCCCTTGACGATTTTGACTTAGACATGCTCCCAGC
CGATGCCCTTGACGATTTTGACCTTGACATGCTCCCCGGGTAAGGATCCGCGGCCGCAAATTCCGCCCCT
CTCCCTCCCCCCCCCCTAACGTTACTGGCCGAAGCCGCTTGGAATAAGGCCGGTGTGCGTTTGTCTATAT
GTTATTTTCCACCATATTGCCGTCTTTTGGCAATGTGAGGGCCCGGAAACCTGGCCCTGTCTTCTTGACG
AGCATTCCTAGGGGTCTTTCCCCTCTCGCCAAAGGAATGCAAGGTCTGTTGAATGTCGTGAAGGAAGCAG
TTCCTCTGGAAGCTTCTTGAAGACAAACAACGTCTGTAGCGACCCTTTGCAGGCAGCGGAACCCCCCACC
TGGCGACAGGTGCCTCTGCGGCCAAAAGCCACGTGTATAAGATACACCTGCAAAGGCGGCACAACCCCAG
TGCCACGTTGTGAGTTGGATAGTTGTGGAAAGAGTCAAATGGCTCTCCTCAAGCGTATTCAACAAGGGGC
TGAAGGATGCCCAGAAGGTACCCCATTGTATGGGATCTGATCTGGGGCCTCGGTGCACATGCTTTACATG
TGTTTAGTCGAGGTTAAAAAAACGTCTAGGCCCCCCGAACCACGGGGACGTGGTTTTCCTTTGAAAAACA
CGATAATACCATGGCCACCGAGTACAAGCCCACGGTGCGCCTCGCCACCCGCGACGACGTCCCCCGGGCC
GTACGCACCCTCGCCGCCGCGTTCGCCGACTACCCCGCCACGCGCCACACCGTCGACCCGGACCGCCACA
TCGAGCGGGTCACCGAGCTGCAAGAACTCTTCCTCACGCGCGTCGGGCTCGACATCGGCAAGGTGTGGGT
CGCGGACGACGGCGCCGCGGTGGCGGTCTGGACCACGCCGGAGAGCGTCGAAGCGGGGGCGGTGTTCGCC
GAGATCGGCTCGCGCATGGCCGAGTTGAGCGGTTCCCGGCTGGCCGCGCAGCAACAGATGGAAGGCCTCC
TGGCGCCGCACCGGCCCAAGGAGCCCGCGTGGTTCCTGGCCACCGTCGGCGTCTCGCCCGACCACCAGGG
CAAGGGTCTGGGCAGCGCCGTCGTGCTCCCCGGAGTGGAGGCGGCCGAGCGCGCTGGGGTGCCCGCCTTC
CTGGAGACCTCCGCGCCCCGCAACCTCCCCTTCTACGAGCGGCTCGGCTTCACCGTCACCGCCGACGTCG
AGGTGCCCGAAGGACCGCGCACCTGGTGCATGACCCGCAAGCCCGGTGCCTGAGTTCGCGTCTGGAACAA
TCAACCTCTGGATTACAAAATTTGTGAAAGATTGACTGGTATTCTTAACTATGTTGCTCCTTTTACGCTA
TGTGGATACGCTGCTTTAATGCCTTTGTATCATGCTATTGCTTCCCGTATGGCTTTCATTTTCTCCTCCT
TGTATAAATCCTGGTTGCTGTCTCTTTATGAGGAGTTGTGGCCCGTTGTCAGGCAACGTGGCGTGGTGTG
CACTGTGTTTGCTGACGCAACCCCCACTGGTTGGGGCATTGCCACCACCTGTCAGCTCCTTTCCGGGACT
TTCGCTTTCCCCCTCCCTATTGCCACGGCGGAACTCATCGCCGCCTGCCTTGCCCGCTGCTGGACAGGGG
CTCGGCTGTTGGGCACTGACAATTCCGTGGTGTTGTCGGGGAAGCTGACGTCCTTTCCATGGCTGCTCGC
CTGTGTTGCCACCTGGATTCTGCGCGGGACGTCCTTCTGCTACGTCCCTTCGGCCCTCAATCCAGCGGAC
CTTCCTTCCCGCGGCCTGCTGCCGGCTCTGCGGCCTCTTCCGCGTCTTCGCCTTCGCCCTCAGACGAGTC
GGATCTCCCTTTGGGCCGCCTCCCCGCCTGGAATTAATTCTGCAGTCGAGACCTAGAAAAACATGGAGCA
ATCACAAGTAGCAATACAGCAGCTACCAATGCTGATTGTGCCTGGCTAGAAGCACAAGAGGAGGAGGAGG
TGGGTTTTCCAGTCACACCTCAGGTACCTTTAAGACCAATGACTTACAAGGCAGCTGTAGATCTTAGCCA
CTTTTTAAAAGAAAAGAGGGGACTGGAAGGGCTAATTCACTCCCAACGAAGACAAGATCTGCTTTTTGCT
TGTACTGGGTCTCTCTGGTTAGACCAGATCTGAGCCTGGGAGCTCTCTGGCTAACTAGGGAACCCACTGC
TTAAGCCTCAATAAAGCTTGCCTTGAGTGCTTCAAGTAGTGTGTGCCCGTCTGTTGTGTGACTCTGGTAA
CTAGAGATCCCTCAGACCCTTTTAGTCAGTGTGGAAAATCTCTAGCAGTAGTAGTTCATGTCATCTTATT
ATTCAGTATTTATAACTTGCAAAGAAATGAATATCAGAGAGTGAGAGGCCTTGACATTGTTTAAACCCGC
TGATCAGCCTCGACTGTGCCTTCTAGTTGCCAGCCATCTGTTGTTTGCCCCTCCCCCGTGCCTTCCTTGA
CCCTGGAAGGTGCCACTCCCACTGTCCTTTCCTAATAAAATGAGGAAATTGCATCGCATTGTCTGAGTAG
GTGTCATTCTATTCTGGGGGGTGGGGTGGGGCAGGACAGCAAGGGGGAGGATTGGGAAGACAATAGCAGG
CATGCTGGGGATGCGGTGGGCTCTATGGCTTCTGAGGCGGAAAGAACCAGCTGGGGCTCTAGGGGGTATC
CCC
[124 nt withheld, positions 9244-9367]
C
[91 nt withheld, positions 9369-9459]
A
[49 nt withheld, positions 9461-9509]
CCTTTGACGTTGGAGTCCACGTTCTTT
[37 nt withheld, positions 9537-9573]
ACCCTATCTCGGTCTATTCTTTTGATTTATAAGGGATTTTGCCGATTTCGGCCTATTGGTTAAAAAATGA
GCTGATTTAACAAAAATTTAACGCGAATTAATTCTGTGGAATGTGTGTCAGTTAGGGTGTGGAAAGTCCC
CAGGCTCCCCAGCAGGCAGAAGTATGCAAAGCATGCATCTCAATTAGTCAGCAACCAGGTGTGGAAAGTC
CCCAGGCTCCCCAGCAGGCAGAAGTATGCAAAGCATGCATCTCAATTAGTCAGCAACCATAGTCCCGCCC
CTAACTCCGCCCATCCCGCCCCTAACTCCGCCCAGTTCCGCCCATTCTCCGCCCCATGGCTGACTAATTT
TTTTTATTTATGCAGAGGCCGAGGCCGCCTCTGCCTCTGAGCTATTCCAGAAGTAGTGAGGAGGCTTTTT
TGGAGGCCTAGGCTTTTGCAAAAAGCTCCCGGGAGCTTGTATATCCATTTTCGGATCTGATCAGCACGTG
ATGAAAAAGCCTGAACTCACCGCGACGTCTGTCGAGAAGTTTCTGATCGAAAAGTTCGACAGCGTCTCCG
ACCTGATGCAGCTCTCGGAGGGCGAAGAATCTCGTGCTTTCAGCTTCGATGTAGGAGGGCGTGGATATGT
CCTGCGGGTAAATAGCTGCGCCGATGGTTTCTACAAAGATCGTTATGTTTATCGGCACTTTGCATCGGCC
GCGCTCCCGATTCCGGAAGTGCTTGACATTGGGGAATTAATTCAGCGAGAGCCTGACCTATTGCATCTCC
CGCCGTGCACAGGGTGTCACGTTGCAAGACCTGCCTGAAACCGAACTGCCCGCTGTTCTGCAGCCGGTCG
CGGAGGCCATGGATGCGATCGCTGCGGCCGATCTTAGCCAGACGAGCGGGTTCGGCCCATTCGGACCGCA
AGGAATCGGTCAATACACTACATGGCGTGATTTCATATGCGCGATTGCTGATCCCCATGTGTATCACTGG
CAAACTGTGATGGACGACACCGTCAGTGCGTCCGTCGCGCAGGCTCTCGATGAGCTGATGCTTTGGGCCG
AGGACTGCCCCGAAGTCCGGCACCTCGTGCACGCGGATTTCGGCTCCAACAATGTCCTGACGGACAATGG
CCGCATAACAGCGGTCATTGACTGGAGCGAGGCGATGTTCGGGGATTCCCAATACGAGGTCGCCAACATC
TTCTTCTGGAGGCCGTGGTTGGCTTGTATGGAGCAGCAGACGCGCTACTTCGAGCGGAGGCATCCGGAGC
TTGCAGGATCGCCGCGGCTCCGGGCGTATATGCTCCGCATTGGTCTTGACCAACTCTATCAGAGCTTGGT
TGACGGCAATTTCGATGATGCAGCTTGGGCGCAGGGTCGATGCGACGCAATCGTCCGATCCGGAGCCGGG
ACTGTCGGGCGTACACAAATCGCCCGCAGAAGCGCGGCCGTCTGGACCGATGGCTGTGTAGAAGTACTCG
CCGATAGTGGAAACCGACGCCCCAGCACTCGTCCGAGGGCAAAGGAATAGCACGTGCTACGAGATTTCGA
TTCCACCGCCGCCTTCTATGAAAGGTTGGGCTTCGGAATCGTTTTCCGGGACGCCGGCTGGATGATCCTC
CAGCGCGGGGATCTCATGCTGGAGTTCTTCGCCCACCCCAACTTGTTTATTGCAGCTTATAATGGTTACA
AATAAAGCAATAGCATCACAAATTTCACAAATAAAGCATTTTTTTCACTGCATTCTAGTTGTGGTTTGTC
CAAACTCATCAATGTATCTTATCATGTCTGTATACCGTCGACCTCTAGCTAGAGCTTGGCGTAATCATGG
TCATAGCTGTTTCCTGTGTGAAATTGTTATCCGCTCACAATTCCACACAACATACGAGCCGGAAGCATAA
AGTGTAAAGCCTGGGGTGCCTAATGAGTGAGCTAACTCACATTAATTGCGTTGCGCTCACTGCCCGCTTT
CCAGTCGGGAAACCTGTCGTGCCAGCTGCATTAATGAATCGGCCAACGCGCGGGGAGAGGCGGTTTGCGT
ATTGGGCGCTCTTCCGCTTCCTCGCTCACTGACTCGCTGCGCTCGGTCGTTCGGCTGCGGCGAGCGGTAT
CAGCTCACTCAAAGGCGGTAATACGGTTATCCACAGAATCAGGGGATAACGCAGGAAAGAACATGTGAGC
AAAAGGCCAGCAAAAGGCCAGGAACCGTAAAAAGGCCGCGTTGCTGGCGTTTTTCCATAGGCTCCGCCCC
CCTGACGAGCATCACAAAAATCGACGCTCAAGTCAGAGGTGGCGAAACCCGACAGGACTATAAAGATACC
AGGCGTTTCCCCCTGGAAGCTCCCTCGTGCGCTCTCCTGTTCCGACCCTGCCGCTTACCGGATACCTGTC
CGCCTTTCTCCCTTCGGGAAGCGTGGCGCTTTCTCATAGCTCACGCTGTAGGTATCTCAGTTCGGTGTAG
GTCGTTCGCTCCAAGCTGGGCTGTGTGCACGAACCCCCCGTTCAGCCCGACCGCTGCGCCTTATCCGGTA
ACTATCGTCTTGAGTCCAACCCGGTAAGACACGACTTATCGCCACTGGCAGCAGCCACTGGTAACAGGAT
TAGCAGAGCGAGGTATGTAGGCGGTGCTACAGAGTTCTTGAAGTGGTGGCCTAACTACGGCTACACTAGA
AGAACAGTATTTGGTATCTGCGCTCTGCTGAAGCCAGTTACCTTCGGAAAAAGAGTTGGTAGCTCTTGAT
CCGGCAAACAAACCACCGCTGGTAGCGGTGGTTTTTTTGTTTGCAAGCAGCAGATTACGCGCAGAAAAAA
AGGATCTCAAGAAGATCCTTTGATCTTTTCTACGGGGTCTGACGCTCAGTGGAACGAAAACTCACGTTAA
GGGATTTTGGTCATGAGATTATCAAAAAGGATCTTCACCTAGATCCTTTTAAATTAAAAATGAAGTTTTA
AATCAATCTAAAGTATATATGAGTAAACTTGGTCTGACAGTTACCAATGCTTAATCAGTGAGGCACCTAT
CTCAGCGATCTGTCTATTTCGTTCATCCATAGTTGCCTGACTCCCCGTCGTGTAGATAACTACGATACGG
GAGGGCTTACCATCTGGCCCCAGTGCTGCAATGATACCGCGAGACCCACGCTCACCGGCTCCAGATTTAT
CAGCAATAAACCAGCCAGCCGGAAGGGCCGAGCGCAGAAGTGGTCCTGCAACTTTATCCGCCTCCATCCA
GTCTATTAATTGTTGCCGGGAAGCTAGAGTAAGTAGTTCGCCAGTTAATAGTTTGCGCAACGTTGTTGCC
ATTGCTACAGGCATCGTGGTGTCACGCTCGTCGTTTGGTATGGCTTCATTCAGCTCCGGTTCCCAACGAT
CAAGGCGAGTTACATGATCCCCCATGTTGTGCAAAAAAGCGGTTAGCTCCTTCGGTCCTCCGATCGTTGT
CAGAAGTAAGTTGGCCGCAGTGTTATCACTCATGGTTATGGCAGCACTGCATAATTCTCTTACTGTCATG
CCATCCGTAAGATGCTTTTCTGTGACTGGTGAGTACTCAACCAAGTCATTCTGAGAATAGTGTATGCGGC
GACCGAGTTGCTCTTGCCCGGCGTCAATACGGGATAATACCGCGCCACATAGCAGAACTTTAAAAGTGCT
CATCATTGGAAAACGTTCTTCGGGGCGAAAACTCTCAAGGATCTTACCGCTGTTGAGATCCAGTTCGATG
TAACCCACTCGTGCACCCAACTGATCTTCAGCATCTTTTACTTTCACCAGCGTTTCTGGGTGAGCAAAAA
CAGGAAGGCAAAATGCCGCAAAAAAGGGAATAAGGGCGACACGGAAATGTTGAATACTCATACTCTTCCT
TTTTCAATATTATTGAAGCATTTATCAGGGTTATTGTCTCATGAGCGGATACATATTTGAATGTATTTAG
AAAAATAAACAAATAGGGGTTCCGCGCACATTTCCCCGAAAAGTGCCACCTGACGTCGACGGATCGGGAG
ATCAACTTGTTTATTGCAGCTTATAATGGTTACAAATAAAGCAATAGCATCACAAATTTCACAAATAAAG
CATTTTTTTCACTGCATTCTAGTTGTGGTTTGTCCAAACTCATCAATGTATCTTATCATGTCTGGATCAA
CTGGATAACTCAAGCTAACCAAAATCATCCCAAACTTCCCACCCCATACCCTATTACCACTGCCAATTAC
CTGTGGTTTCATTTACTCTAAACCTGTGATTCCTCTGAATTATTTTCATTTTAAAGAAATTGTATTTGTT
AAATATGTACTACAAACTTAGTAGT
