>Addgene plasmid #82522 | pTRIPZ (M)-HT-Cbx7-ATLm | depositor partial sequence | sequence record 156809 | Cbx7-ATLm
ATGGAGCTGTCAGCCATCGGCGAGCAGGTGTTCGCCGTGGAGAGCATCCGGAAGAAGCGCGTGCGGAAGG
GTAAAGTCGAGTATCTGGTGAAGTGGAAAGGATGGCCCCCAAAGTACAGCACGTGGGAGCCAGAAGAGCA
CATCTTGGACCCCCGCCTCGTCATGGCCTACGAGGAGAAGGAGGAGAGAGACCGAGCATCGGGGTATGCA
GGCGCAGGTCCGGCACCCGCAGGCCTTCTGCTGCAGCGGCTGTACAGCATGGACCTGCGGAGCTCCCACA
AGGCCAAGGGCAAGGAGAAGCTCTGCTTCTCCCTGACGTGCCCACTCGGCAGCGGGAGCCCTGAGGGGGT
GGTCAAGGCGGGGGCACCTGAGCTGGTGGACAAGGGCCCCTTGGTGCCCACCCTGCCCTTCCCGCTCCGC
AAGCCCCGAAAGGCCCACAAGTACCTGCGGCTCTCGCGCAAGAAGTTCCCGCCCCGCGGGCCCAACCTGG
AGAGCCACAGCCATCGACGGGAGCTCTTCCTGCAGGAGCCACCGGCCCCAGACGTCCTGCAGGCGGCTGG
CGAGTGGGAGCCTGCTGCGCAGCCCCCTGAAGAGGAGGCAGATGCCGACCTGGCCGAGGGGCCCCCTCCC
TGGACACCTGCGCTCCCCTCAAGTGAGGTGACCGTGACCGACATCACCGCCAACTCCATCACCGTCACCT
TCCGCGAGGCCCAGGCAGCTGAGGGCTTCTTCCGAGACCGCAGTGGGAAGTTCTGA
