>Addgene plasmid #82522 | pTRIPZ (M)-HT-Cbx7-ATLm | addgene partial sequence | sequence record 164786 | LNCX 5'-AGCTCGTTTAGTGAACCGTCAGATC-3'
GCCACCATGGCAGAAATCGGTACTGGCTTTCCATTCGACCCCCATTATGTGGAAGTCCTGGGCGAGCGCA
TGCACTACGTCGATGTTGGTCCGCGCGATGGCACCCCTGTGCTGTTCCTGCACGGTAACCCGACCTCCTC
CTACGTGTGGCGCAACATCATCCCGCATGTTGCACCGACCCATCGCTGCATTGCTCCAGACCTGATCGGT
ATGGGCAAATCCGACAAACCAGACCTGGGTTATTTCTTCGACGACCACGTCCGCTTCATGGATGCCTTCA
TCGAAGCCCTGGGTCTGGAAGAGGTCGTCCTGGTCATTCACGACTGGGGCTCCGCTCTGGGTTTCCACTG
GGCCAAGCGCAATCCAGAGCGCGTCAAAGGTATTGCATTTATGGAGTTCATCCGCCCTATCCCGACCTGG
GACGAATGGCCAGAATTTGCCCGCGAGACCTTCCAGGCCTTCCGCACCACCGACGTCGGCCGCAAGCTGA
TCATCGATCAGAACGTTTTTATCGAGGGTACGCTGCCGATGGGTGTCGTCCGCCCGCTGACTGAAGTCGA
GATGGACCATTACCGCGAGCCGTTCCTGAATCCTGTTGACCGCGAGCCACTGTGGCGCTTCCCAAACGAG
CTGCCAATCGCCGGTGAGCCAGCGAACATCGTCGCGCTGGTCGAAGAATACATGGACTGGCTGCACCAGT
CCCCTGTCCCGAAGCTGCTGTTCTGGGGCACCCCAGGCGTTCTGATCCCACCGGCCGAAGCCGCTCGCCT
GGCCAAAAGCCTGCCTAACTGCAAGGCTGTGGACATCGGCCCGGGTCTGAATCTGCTGCAAGAAGACAAC
CCGGACCTGATCGGCAGCGAGATCGCGCGCTGGCTGTCGACGCTCGAGATTTCCGGCGCGAATTCACTTG
CTATGGAGCTGTCAGCCATCGGCGAGCAGGTGTTCGCCGTGGAGAGCATCCGGAAGAAGCGCGTGCGGAA
GGGTAAAGTCGAGTATCTGGTGAAGTGGAAAGGATGGCCCCCAAAGTACAGCACGTGGGAGCC
