>Addgene plasmid #82522 | pTRIPZ (M)-HT-Cbx7-ATLm | addgene partial sequence | sequence record 164787 | hUBCpro-R 5'-CTAAGGCCGAGTCTTATGAGCAG-3'
AGCGTCCGGGCGGAAGGATCAGGACGCTCGCTGCGCCCTTCGTCTGACGTGGCAGCGCTCGCCGTGAGGA
GGGGGGCGCCCGCGGGAGGCGCCAAAACCCGGCGCGGAGGCCACGCGTCCGCTCAGAACTTCCCACTGCG
GTCTCGGAAGAAGCCCTCAGCTGCCTGGGCCTCGCGGAAGGTGACGGTGATGGAGTTGGCGGTGATGTCG
GTCACGGTCACCTCACTTGAGGGGAGCGCAGGTGTCCAGGGAGGGGGCCCCTCGGCCAGGTCGGCATCTG
CCTCCTCTTCAGGGGGCTGCGCAGCAGGCTCCCACTCGCCAGCCGCCTGCAGGACGTCTGGGGCCGGTGG
CTCCTGCAGGAAGAGCTCCCGTCGATGGCTGTGGCTCTCCAGGTTGGGCCCGCGGGGCGGGAACTTCTTG
CGCGAGAGCCGCAGGTACTTGTGGGCCTTTCGGGGCTTGCGGAGCGGGAAGGGCAGGGTGGGCACCAAGG
GGCCCTTGTCCACCAGCTCAGGTGCCCCCGCCTTGACCACCCCCTCAGGGCTCCCGCTGCCGAGTGGGCA
CGTCAGGGAGAAGCAGAGCTTCTCCTTGCCCTTGGCCTTGTGGGAGCTCCGCAGGTCCATGCTGTACAGC
CGCTGCAGCAGAAGGCCTGCGGGTGCCGGACCTGCGCCTGCATACCCCGATGCTCGGTCTCTCTCCTCCT
TCTCCTCGTAGGCCATGACGAGGCGGGGGTCCAAGATGTGCTCTTCTGGCTCCCACGTGCTGTACTTTGG
GGGCCATCCTTTCCACTTCACCAGATACTCGACTTTACCCTTCCGCACGCGCTTCTTCCGGATGCTCTCC
ACGGCGAACACCTGCTCGCCGATGGCTGACAGCTCCATAGCAAGTGAATTCGCGCCGGAAATCTCGAGCG
TCGACAGCCAGCGCGCGATCTCGCTGCCGATCAGGTCCGGGTTGTCTTCTTGCAGCAGATTCA
